Addgene plasmid #218733: pCAG-EGFP-C-IFT88
Purpose: Expresses N-terminally EGFP-tagged IFT88 in mammalian cells
Depositing lab: Kazuhisa Nakayama. Publication: Molecular basis underlying the ciliary defects caused by IFT52 variations found in skeletal ciliopathies. Ishida Y, Tasaki K, Katoh Y, Nakayama K. Mol Biol Cell. 2022 Aug 1;33(9):ar83. doi: 10.1091/mbc.E22-05-0188. Epub 2022 Jun 15. PubMed 35704471.
Backbone
  Vector backbone: pCAG-EGFP-C
  Backbone manufacturer: Clontech
  Backbone size w/o insert (bp): 6767
  Vector type: Mammalian Expression
  Selectable markers: Neomycin (select with G418)
Growth in bacteria
  Bacterial resistance: Ampicillin, 100 μg/mL
  Growth temperature: 37°C
  Growth strain: DH5alpha
  Copy number: High Copy
Gene/Insert
  Gene/Insert name: IFT88
  Species: H. sapiens (human)
  Insert size (bp): 2502
  Entrez Gene: IFT88 (a.k.a. D13S1056E, DAF19, TG737, TTC10, hTg737)
  Promoter: CAG
  Tag / fusion protein: EGFP (N terminal on backbone)
  Cloning method: Restriction Enzyme; 5′ cloning site BglII/BamHI (destroyed during cloning); 3′ cloning site XhoI (not destroyed)
  Sequencing primers: 5′ CTGAGCAAAGACCCCAACGAG; 3′ GCCAGAAGTCAGATGCTC
Terms and licenses: Academic/Nonprofit Terms; Industry Terms: Not Available to Industry
How to cite: pCAG-EGFP-C-IFT88 was a gift from Kazuhisa Nakayama (Addgene plasmid # 218733 ; http://n2t.net/addgene:218733 ; RRID:Addgene_218733)
