[The description below was written by a language model from this plasmid's Addgene catalogue record and pLannotate feature annotations shown in this document.]
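Description:
pCAG-EGFP-C-IFT88 is a mammalian expression plasmid of about 9.2 kb, built on the pCAG-EGFP-C backbone, that produces human IFT88 fused at its N-terminus to EGFP. It is propagated in E. coli through a high-copy ColE1/pUC-type origin with ampicillin selection from the β-lactamase gene. For selection in mammalian cells it carries a separate cassette in which a Tn5 aminoglycoside phosphotransferase gene (NeoR/KanR) lies between a fragment of the HSV thymidine kinase promoter and the HSV TK polyadenylation signal, conferring G418 resistance. An SV40 origin of replication is also annotated, which can support episomal amplification in cells expressing large T antigen. Remnants of lac regulatory sequences are backbone carry-over with no evident role in expression.

The expression unit is driven by the CAG promoter, annotated here as its three parts: the CMV immediate-early enhancer, the chicken β-actin promoter, and a chimeric β-actin/β-globin intron. Together they give strong constitutive transcription in a wide range of mammalian cell types. The EGFP coding sequence comes first, followed after a short linker by the IFT88 open reading frame, which was inserted by restriction cloning between a fused BglII/BamHI junction (destroyed) and an intact XhoI site. The transcript is terminated by rabbit β-globin 3′ sequence with its polyadenylation signal; the short "HBB" hit in the table most likely reflects that globin region rather than a separate gene.

IFT88 is an intraflagellar transport protein involved in primary cilium biogenesis. The fluorescent fusion suits visualising its localisation in cultured cells or capturing it through the EGFP tag, and the associated work concerns ciliary defects caused by IFT52 variants in skeletal ciliopathies.
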