Features (pLannotate 1.2.2; 22 found; start..end, strand, type, name):
      4..383     +  enhancer       CMV enhancer: human cytomegalovirus immediate early enhancer
    385..663     +  promoter       chicken β-actin promoter: No description available
    664..1680    +  intron         chimeric intron: chimera between introns from chicken β-actin and rabbit β-globin
   1751..2467    +  CDS            EGFP: EGFP is a basic (constitutively fluorescent) green fluorescent protein published in 1996, derived from Aequorea victoria. It is reported to be a rapidly-maturing weak dimer with moderate acid sensitivity.
   2510..4981    +  CDS            IFT88: IFT88_HUMAN - Also known as TG737, TTC10. Experimental evidence at protein level: Swiss-Prot protein existence level 1. Involved in primary cilium biogenesis. Also involved in autophagy since it is required for trafficking of ATG16L and the expansion of the autophagic compartment. From Homo sapiens (Human).
   4986..5011    +  misc_feature   MCS (fragment): multiple cloning site
   5034..5111    +  CDS            HBB (fragment): HBB_PONPY - Experimental evidence at transcript level: Swiss-Prot protein existence level 2. Involved in oxygen transport from the lung to the various peripheral tissues. From Pongo pygmaeus (Bornean orangutan).
   5186..5241    +  polyA_signal   β-globin poly(A) signal: rabbit β-globin polyadenylation signal (Gil and Proudfoot, 1987)
   5626..5642    -  protein_bind   lac operator: The lac repressor binds to the lac operator to inhibit transcription in E. coli. This inhibition can be relieved by adding lactose or isopropyl-β-D-thiogalactopyranoside (IPTG). lac repressor encoded by lacI
   5650..5680    -  promoter       lac promoter: promoter for the E. coli lac operon
   5695..5716    -  protein_bind   CAP binding site: CAP binding activates transcription in the presence of cAMP. E. coli catabolite activator protein
   5729..5768    -  CDS            lacI (fragment): lac repressor; lacI; The lac repressor binds to the lac operator to inhibit transcription in E. coli. This inhibition can be relieved by adding lactose or isopropyl-β-D-thiogalactopyranoside (IPTG).
   5775..5797    +  promoter       SV40 promoter (fragment): SV40 enhancer and early promoter
   5821..5956    +  rep_origin     SV40 ori: SV40 origin of replication
   5976..6110    +  polyA_signal   SV40 poly(A) signal: SV40 polyadenylation signal
   6112..6166    -  CDS            lacI (fragment): lac repressor; lacI; The lac repressor binds to the lac operator to inhibit transcription in E. coli. This inhibition can be relieved by adding lactose or isopropyl-β-D-thiogalactopyranoside (IPTG).
   6349..6937    -  rep_origin     ori: high-copy-number ColE1/pMB1/pBR322/pUC origin of replication
   7108..7968    -  CDS            AmpR: β-lactamase; bla; confers resistance to ampicillin, carbenicillin, and related antibiotics
   7969..8073    -  promoter       AmpR promoter: bla
   8248..8380    +  promoter       HSV TK promoter (fragment): herpes simplex virus thymidine kinase promoter
   8385..9188    +  CDS            NeoR/KanR: aminoglycoside phosphotransferase from Tn5; aph(3')-II (or nptII); confers resistance to neomycin, kanamycin, and G418 (Geneticin®)
   9195..9243    +  polyA_signal   HSV TK poly(A) signal: herpes simplex virus thymidine kinase polyadenylation signal (Cole and Stacy, 1985)
>Addgene plasmid #218733 | pCAG-EGFP-C-IFT88 | addgene full sequence | sequence record 434357 | Addgene NGS Result
GTCGACATTGATTATTGACTAGTTATTAATAGTAATCAATTACGGGGTCATTAGTTCATAGCCCATATAT
GGAGTTCCGCGTTACATAACTTACGGTAAATGGCCCGCCTGGCTGACCGCCCAACGACCCCCGCCCATTG
ACGTCAATAATGACGTATGTTCCCATAGTAACGCCAATAGGGACTTTCCATTGACGTCAATGGGTGGAGT
ATTTACGGTAAACTGCCCACTTGGCAGTACATCAAGTGTATCATATGCCAAGTACGCCCCCTATTGACGT
CAATGACGGTAAATGGCCCGCCTGGCATTATGCCCAGTACATGACCTTATGGGACTTTCCTACTTGGCAG
TACATCTACGTATTAGTCATCGCTATTACCATGGTCGAGGTGAGCCCCACGTTCTGCTTCACTCTCCCCA
TCTCCCCCCCCTCCCCACCCCCAATTTTGTATTTATTTATTTTTTAATTATTTTGTGCAGCGATGGGGGC
GGGGGGGGGGGGGGGGGCGCGCGCCAGGCGGGGCGGGGCGGGGCGAGGGGCGGGGCGGGGCGAGGCGGAG
AGGTGCGGCGGCAGCCAATCAGAGCGGCGCGCTCCGAAAGTTTCCTTTTATGGCGAGGCGGCGGCGGCGG
CGGCCCTATAAAAAGCGAAGCGCGCGGCGGGCGGGAGTCGCTGCGCGCTGCCTTCGCCCCGTGCCCCGCT
CCGCCGCCGCCTCGCGCCGCCCGCCCCGGCTCTGACTGACCGCGTTACTCCCACAGGTGAGCGGGCGGGA
CGGCCCTTCTCCTCCGGGCTGTAATTAGCGCTTGGTTTAATGACGGCTTGTTTCTTTTCTGTGGCTGCGT
GAAAGCCTTGAGGGGCTCCGGGAGGGCCCTTTGTGCGGGGGGAGCGGCTCGGGGGGTGCGTGCGTGTGTG
TGTGCGTGGGGAGCGCCGCGTGCGGCTCCGCGCTGCCCGGCGGCTGTGAGCGCTGCGGGCGCGGCGCGGG
GCTTTGTGCGCTCCGCAGTGTGCGCGAGGGGAGCGCGGCCGGGGGCGGTGCCCCGCGGTGCGGGGGGGGC
TGCGAGGGGAACAAAGGCTGCGTGCGGGGTGTGTGCGTGGGGGGGTGAGCAGGGGGTGTGGGCGCGTCGG
TCGGGCTGCAACCCCCCCTGCACCCCCCTCCCCGAGTTGCTGAGCACGGCCCGGCTTCGGGTGCGGGGCT
CCGTACGGGGCGTGGCGCGGGGCTCGCCGTGCCGGGCGGGGGGTGGCGGCAGGTGGGGGTGCCGGGCGGG
GCGGGGCCGCCTCGGGCCGGGGAGGGCTCGGGGGAGGGGCGCGGCGGCCCCCGGAGCGCCGGCGGCTGTC
GAGGCGCGGCGAGCCGCAGCCATTGCCTTTTATGGTAATCGTGCGAGAGGGCGCAGGGACTTCCTTTGTC
CCAAATCTGTGCGGAGCCGAAATCTGGGAGGCGCCGCCGCACCCCCTCTAGCGGGCGCGGGGCGAAGCGG
TGCGGCGCCGGCAGGAAGGAAATGGGCGGGGAGGGCCTTCGTGCGTCGCCGCGCCGCCGTCCCCTTCTCC
CTCTCCAGCCTCGGGGCTGTCCGCGGGGGGACGGCTGCCTTCGGGGGGGACGGGGCAGGGCGGGGTTCGG
CTTCTGGCGTGTGACCGGCGGCTCTAGAGCCTCTGCTAACCATGTTCATGCCTTCTTCTTTTTCCTACAG
CTCCTGGGCAACGTGCTGGTTATTGTGCTGTCTCATCATTTTGGCAAAGAATTTGCTAGTTTTCGCCACC
ATGGTGAGCAAGGGCGAGGAGCTGTTCACCGGGGTGGTGCCCATCCTGGTCGAGCTGGACGGCGACGTAA
ACGGCCACAAGTTCAGCGTGTCCGGCGAGGGCGAGGGCGATGCCACCTACGGCAAGCTGACCCTGAAGTT
CATCTGCACCACCGGCAAGCTGCCCGTGCCCTGGCCCACCCTCGTGACCACCCTGACCTACGGCGTGCAG
TGCTTCAGCCGCTACCCCGACCACATGAAGCAGCACGACTTCTTCAAGTCCGCCATGCCCGAAGGCTACG
TCCAGGAGCGCACCATCTTCTTCAAGGACGACGGCAACTACAAGACCCGCGCCGAGGTGAAGTTCGAGGG
CGACACCCTGGTGAACCGCATCGAGCTGAAGGGCATCGACTTCAAGGAGGACGGCAACATCCTGGGGCAC
AAGCTGGAGTACAACTACAACAGCCACAACGTCTATATCATGGCCGACAAGCAGAAGAACGGCATCAAGG
TGAACTTCAAGATCCGCCACAACATCGAGGACGGCAGCGTGCAGCTCGCCGACCACTACCAGCAGAACAC
CCCCATCGGCGACGGCCCCGTGCTGCTGCCCGACAACCACTACCTGAGCACCCAGTCCGCCCTGAGCAAA
GACCCCAACGAGAAGCGCGATCACATGGTCCTGCTGGAGTTCGTGACCGCCGCCGGGATCACTCTCGGCA
TGGACGAGCTGTACAAGTCCGGACTCAGATCCATGAAATTCACAAACACTAAGGTACAAATGATGCAAAA
TGTGCACCTGGCTCCAGAGACAGATGAAGATGATCTTTATTCCGGCTATAATGACTACAATCCAATCTAT
GATATCGAGGAATTGGAGAATGATGCAGCTTTTCAGCAAGCTGTGAGGACTAGTCATGGCAGAAGACCTC
CAATAACTGCTAAAATATCAAGCACGGCAGTTACTAGACCTATAGCTACTGGATATGGGTCCAAGACATC
TCTGGCATCATCAATAGGAAGACCAATGACAGGGGCTATTCAGGATGGAGTTACTAGACCCATGACAGCA
GTGAGAGCAGCTGGTTTTACCAAAGCAGCTTTGAGAGGCTCTGCATTTGACCCCCTTAGTCAGTCAAGGG
GCCCTGCTTCCCCTTTGGAAGCCAAGAAAAAAGATAGCCCAGAGGAAAAAATAAAGCAATTAGAGAAGGA
AGTAAATGAGTTGGTAGAAGAAAGCTGTATTGCCAATAGTTGTGGAGACTTAAAATTGGCCTTAGAAAAG
GCAAAAGATGCAGGAAGAAAAGAGAGAGTCCTGGTGAGACAGCGAGAACAAGTTACAACTCCAGAAAATA
TCAATTTGGATTTAACTTACTCAGTTCTTTTCAATTTGGCCAGTCAGTATTCAGTTAATGAAATGTATGC
CGAAGCACTTAACACTTATCAAGTTATAGTCAAAAATAAGATGTTTAGCAATGCAGGAATATTGAAAATG
AATATGGGAAATATCTATTTAAAGCAAAGAAATTATTCCAAAGCCATTAAATTCTACCGAATGGCATTAG
ACCAAGTTCCAAGTGTCAATAAGCAAATGAGGATTAAAATAATGCAGAATATTGGAGTTACATTTATTCA
GGCTGGTCAGTATTCAGATGCTATTAATTCATATGAGCACATAATGAGCATGGCACCAAATCTGAAGGCA
GGCTACAACCTAACTATCTGTTATTTTGCTATTGGAGACCGAGAAAAAATGAAGAAGGCATTCCAAAAAT
TGATTACTGTTCCATTAGAAATTGATGAAGATAAATATATTTCACCAAGTGATGATCCTCATACTAACTT
AGTAACTGAAGCTATAAAAAATGATCACCTCAGGCAAATGGAACGTGAAAGGAAAGCCATGGCAGAAAAA
TATATTATGACATCTGCAAAACTCATTGCTCCTGTAATTGAAACATCTTTTGCTGCAGGTTATGATTGGT
GCGTGGAAGTGGTGAAAGCTTCTCAATATGTAGAGCTAGCCAATGATCTGGAAATAAACAAAGCAGTTAC
ATACTTGAGACAAAAAGACTATAACCAAGCTGTAGAGATCTTAAAAGTGTTGGAAAAAAAGGACAGTAGA
GTGAAAAGTGCAGCTGCAACCAATCTCTCAGCCCTGTATTATATGGGAAAGGATTTTGCACAAGCCAGCA
GCTATGCAGATATAGCTGTGAACTCTGATAGATATAATCCAGCAGCTCTTACTAATAAAGGGAATACAGT
TTTTGCAAATGGTGATTATGAGAAGGCCGCTGAATTCTATAAAGAGGCTCTAAGAAATGATTCTTCTTGT
ACTGAAGCACTTTATAATATTGGCCTTACCTATGAGAAACTAAATCGGCTAGATGAGGCTTTGGACTGTT
TCCTGAAACTTCACGCAATCCTACGAAACAGTGCCGAAGTTCTTTACCAGATAGCAAATATATATGAATT
AATGGAAAATCCCAGTCAAGCTATTGAATGGCTAATGCAGGTGGTCAGTGTTATTCCAACCGATCCTCAA
GTTTTATCTAAGCTAGGAGAATTATATGATCGTGAAGGAGATAAATCTCAAGCATTTCAATATTACTATG
AGTCATATAGGTATTTTCCTTGTAATATTGAAGTCATTGAGTGGCTTGGAGCCTATTACATTGACACCCA
ATTTTGGGAAAAAGCTATTCAGTACTTTGAAAGAGCTTCTCTTATACAGCCTACACAAGTGAAATGGCAG
CTGATGGTAGCTAGTTGTTTCAGAAGAAGTGGTAACTACCAAAAAGCATTAGATACTTACAAAGATACTC
ACAGAAAATTTCCAGAAAATGTCGAATGTCTGCGTTTCTTAGTTCGTCTCTGCACAGATCTTGGATTAAA
AGATGCTCAAGAATATGCCAGAAAACTGAAGAGGTTGGAAAAAATGAAAGAAATAAGGGAACAGCGCATA
AAGTCAGGCAGAGATGGCAGTGGGGGCTCCCGTGGCAAAAGAGAAGGAAGTGCTAGCGGTGATAGTGGCC
AGAACTATAGTGCCAGTAGTAAAGGTGAACGACTAAGTGCCAGACTCAGAGCTTTACCTGGGACAAATGA
ACCTTATGAAAGTAGCAGTAACAAAGAAATAGATGCCTCCTATGTGGACCCACTTGGCCCTCAAATAGAA
CGACCAAAAACTGCAGCCAAGAAAAGGATCGATGAGGATGATTTTGCTGATGAAGAATTAGGAGATGATT
TGCTTCCAGAATAACTCGAGGGTACCGCGGGCCCGGGATCCACCGGATCTAGATAACTGATCACAATTCA
CTCCTCAGGTGCAGGCTGCCTATCAGAAGGTGGTGGCTGGTGTGGCCAATGCCCTGGCTCACAAATACCA
CTGAGATCGATCTTTTTCCCTCTGCCAAAAATTATGGGGACATCATGAAGCCCCTTGAGCATCTGACTTC
TGGCTAATAAAGGAAATTTATTTTCATTGCAATAGTGTGTTGGAATTTTTTGTGTCTCTCACTCGGAAGG
ACATATGGGAGGGCAAATCATTTAAAACATCAGAATGAGTATTTGGTTTAGAGTTTGGCAACATATGCCC
ATATGCTGGCTGCCATGAACAAAGGTTGGCTATAAAGAGGTCATCAGTATATGAAACAGCCCCCTGCTGT
CCATTCCTTATTCCATAGAAAAGCCTTGACTTGAGGTTAGATTTTTTTTATATTTTGTTTTGTGTTATTT
TTTTCTTTAACATCCCTAAAATTTTCCTTACATGTTTTACTAGCCAGATTTTTCCTCCTCTCCTGACTAC
TCCCAGTCATAGCTGTCCCTCTTCTCTTATGGAGATCCCTCGACCTGCAGCCCAAGCTTGGCGTAATCAT
GGTCATAGCTGTTTCCTGTGTGAAATTGTTATCCGCTCACAATTCCACACAACATACGAGCCGGAAGCAT
AAAGTGTAAAGCCTGGGGTGCCTAATGAGTGAGCTAACTCACATTAATTGCGTTGCGCTCACTGCCCGCT
TTCCAGTCGGGAAACCTGTCGTGCCAGCGGATCCGCATCTCAATTAGTCAGCAACCATAGTCCCGCCCCT
AACTCCGCCCATCCCGCCCCTAACTCCGCCCAGTTCCGCCCATTCTCCGCCCCATGGCTGACTAATTTTT
TTTATTTATGCAGAGGCCGAGGCCGCCTCGGCCTCTGAGCTATTCCAGAAGTAGTGAGGAGGCTTTTTTG
GAGGCCTAGGCTTTTGCAAAAAGCTAACTTGTTTATTGCAGCTTATAATGGTTACAAATAAAGCAATAGC
ATCACAAATTTCACAAATAAAGCATTTTTTTCACTGCATTCTAGTTGTGGTTTGTCCAAACTCATCAATG
TATCTTATCATGTCTGGATCCGCTGCATTAATGAATCGGCCAACGCGCGGGGAGAGGCGGTTTGCGTATT
GGGCGCTCTTCCGCTTCCTCGCTCACTGACTCGCTGCGCTCGGTCGTTCGGCTGCGGCGAGCGGTATCAG
CTCACTCAAAGGCGGTAATACGGTTATCCACAGAATCAGGGGATAACGCAGGAAAGAACATGTGAGCAAA
AGGCCAGCAAAAGGCCAGGAACCGTAAAAAGGCCGCGTTGCTGGCGTTTTTCCATAGGCTCCGCCCCCCT
GACGAGCATCACAAAAATCGACGCTCAAGTCAGAGGTGGCGAAACCCGACAGGACTATAAAGATACCAGG
CGTTTCCCCCTGGAAGCTCCCTCGTGCGCTCTCCTGTTCCGACCCTGCCGCTTACCGGATACCTGTCCGC
CTTTCTCCCTTCGGGAAGCGTGGCGCTTTCTCATAGCTCACGCTGTAGGTATCTCAGTTCGGTGTAGGTC
GTTCGCTCCAAGCTGGGCTGTGTGCACGAACCCCCCGTTCAGCCCGACCGCTGCGCCTTATCCGGTAACT
ATCGTCTTGAGTCCAACCCGGTAAGACACGACTTATCGCCACTGGCAGCAGCCACTGGTAACAGGATTAG
CAGAGCGAGGTATGTAGGCGGTGCTACAGAGTTCTTGAAGTGGTGGCCTAACTACGGCTACACTAGAAGA
ACAGTATTTGGTATCTGCGCTCTGCTGAAGCCAGTTACCTTCGGAAAAAGAGTTGGTAGCTCTTGATCCG
GCAAACAAACCACCGCTGGTAGCGGTGGTTTTTTTGTTTGCAAGCAGCAGATTACGCGCAGAAAAAAAGG
ATCTCAAGAAGATCCTTTGATCTTTTCTACGGGGTCTGACGCTCAGTGGAACGAAAACTCACGTTAAGGG
ATTTTGGTCATGAGATTATCAAAAAGGATCTTCACCTAGATCCTTTTAAATTAAAAATGAAGTTTTAAAT
CAATCTAAAGTATATATGAGTAAACTTGGTCTGACAGTTACCAATGCTTAATCAGTGAGGCACCTATCTC
AGCGATCTGTCTATTTCGTTCATCCATAGTTGCCTGACTCCCCGTCGTGTAGATAACTACGATACGGGAG
GGCTTACCATCTGGCCCCAGTGCTGCAATGATACCGCGAGACCCACGCTCACCGGCTCCAGATTTATCAG
CAATAAACCAGCCAGCCGGAAGGGCCGAGCGCAGAAGTGGTCCTGCAACTTTATCCGCCTCCATCCAGTC
TATTAATTGTTGCCGGGAAGCTAGAGTAAGTAGTTCGCCAGTTAATAGTTTGCGCAACGTTGTTGCCATT
GCTACAGGCATCGTGGTGTCACGCTCGTCGTTTGGTATGGCTTCATTCAGCTCCGGTTCCCAACGATCAA
GGCGAGTTACATGATCCCCCATGTTGTGCAAAAAAGCGGTTAGCTCCTTCGGTCCTCCGATCGTTGTCAG
AAGTAAGTTGGCCGCAGTGTTATCACTCATGGTTATGGCAGCACTGCATAATTCTCTTACTGTCATGCCA
TCCGTAAGATGCTTTTCTGTGACTGGTGAGTACTCAACCAAGTCATTCTGAGAATAGTGTATGCGGCGAC
CGAGTTGCTCTTGCCCGGCGTCAATACGGGATAATACCGCGCCACATAGCAGAACTTTAAAAGTGCTCAT
CATTGGAAAACGTTCTTCGGGGCGAAAACTCTCAAGGATCTTACCGCTGTTGAGATCCAGTTCGATGTAA
CCCACTCGTGCACCCAACTGATCTTCAGCATCTTTTACTTTCACCAGCGTTTCTGGGTGAGCAAAAACAG
GAAGGCAAAATGCCGCAAAAAAGGGAATAAGGGCGACACGGAAATGTTGAATACTCATACTCTTCCTTTT
TCAATATTATTGAAGCATTTATCAGGGTTATTGTCTCATGAGCGGATACATATTTGAATGTATTTAGAAA
AATAAACAAATAGGGGTTCCGCGCACATTTCCCCGAAAAGTGCCACCTGGGTCGAGCAGTGTGGTTTTCA
AGAGGAAGCAAAAAGCCTCTCCACCCAGGCCTGGAATGTTTCCACCCAATGTCGAGCAGTGTGGTTTTGC
AAGAGGAAGCAAAAAGCCTCTCCACCCAGGCCTGGAATGTTTCCACCCAATGTCGAGCAAACCCCGCCCA
GCGTCTTGTCATTGGCGAATTAATTCGAACACGCAGATGCAGTCGGGGCGGCGCGGTCCCAGGTCCACTT
CGCATATTAAGGTGACGCGTGTGGCCTCGAACACCGAGCGACCCTGCAGCCAATATGGGATCGGCCATTG
AACAAGATGGATTGCACGCAGGTTCTCCGGCCGCTTGGGTGGAGAGGCTATTCGGCTATGACTGGGCACA
ACAGACAATCGGCTGCTCTGATGCCGCCGTGTTCCGGCTGTCAGCGCAGGGGCGCCCGGTTCTTTTTGTC
AAGACCGACCTGTCCGGTGCCCTGAATGAACTGCAGGACGAGGCAGCGCGGCTATCGTGGCTGGCCACGA
CGGGCGTTCCTTGCGCAGCTGTGCTCGACGTTGTCACTGAAGCGGGAAGGGACTGGCTGCTATTGGGCGA
AGTGCCGGGGCAGGATCTCCTGTCATCTCACCTTGCTCCTGCCGAGAAAGTATCCATCATGGCTGATGCA
ATGCGGCGGCTGCATACGCTTGATCCGGCTACCTGCCCATTCGACCACCAAGCGAAACATCGCATCGAGC
GAGCACGTACTCGGATGGAAGCCGGTCTTGTCGATCAGGATGATCTGGACGAAGAGCATCAGGGGCTCGC
GCCAGCCGAACTGTTCGCCAGGCTCAAGGCGCGCATGCCCGACGGCGATGATCTCGTCGTGACCCATGGC
GATGCCTGCTTGCCGAATATCATGGTGGAAAATGGCCGCTTTTCTGGATTCATCGACTGTGGCCGGCTGG
GTGTGGCGGACCGCTATCAGGACATAGCGTTGGCTACCCGTGATATTGCTGAAGAGCTTGGCGGCGAATG
GGCTGACCGCTTCCTCGTGCTTTACGGTATCGCCGCTCCCGATTCGCAGCGCATCGCCTTCTATCGCCTT
CTTGACGAGTTCTTCTGAGGGGATCGGCAATAAAAAGACAGAATAAAACGCACGGGTGTTGGGTCGTTTG
TTCGGATCC
